Addgene plasmid #162333: pLV_hUbC-dSpCas9-2xVP64-T2A-BSD
Purpose: Lentiviral expression of dSpCas9-2xVP64 with blasticidin resistance
Depositing lab: Charles Gersbach. Depositing organization: Duke University. Publication: Master Regulators and Cofactors of Human Neuronal Cell Fate Specification Identified by CRISPR Gene Activation Screens. Black JB, McCutcheon SR, Dube S, Barrera A, Klann TS, Rice GA, Adkar SS, Soderling SH, Reddy TE, Gersbach CA. Cell Rep. 2020 Dec 1;33(9):108460. doi: 10.1016/j.celrep.2020.108460. PubMed 33264623.
Backbone
  Vector backbone: FUGW
  Backbone size w/o insert (bp): 8000
  Vector type: Mammalian Expression, Lentiviral
  Selectable markers: Blasticidin
Growth in bacteria
  Bacterial resistance: Ampicillin, 100 μg/mL
  Growth temperature: 37°C
  Growth strain: NEB Stable
  Copy number: High Copy
Gene/Insert
  Gene/Insert name: dSpCas9-2xVP64
  Species: S. pyogenes
  Mutation: D10A and H840A
  Promoter: hUbC
  Tag / fusion protein: FLAG (N terminal on insert)
  Cloning method: Gibson Cloning
Terms and licenses: Academic/Nonprofit Terms; Industry Terms: Not Available to Industry
How to cite: pLV_hUbC-dSpCas9-2xVP64-T2A-BSD was a gift from Charles Gersbach (Addgene plasmid # 162333 ; http://n2t.net/addgene:162333 ; RRID:Addgene_162333)
