[The description below was written by a language model from this plasmid's Addgene catalogue record and pLannotate feature annotations shown in this document.]
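Description:
pLV_hUbC-dSpCas9-2xVP64-T2A-BSD is a lentiviral mammalian expression plasmid of about 14.3 kb, built on the FUGW backbone, for stable delivery of a CRISPR activation (CRISPRa) effector. In bacteria it is maintained through a high-copy ColE1/pUC-type origin with ampicillin resistance (AmpR). The backbone also carries an f1 origin and an SV40/EM7-driven bleomycin/Zeocin resistance cassette that lies outside the viral transfer region. The lentiviral portion has a CMV enhancer/promoter fused to a truncated HIV-1 5' LTR, which drives genomic RNA production in packaging cells. This is followed by the Ψ packaging signal with a gag fragment, the RRE for Rev-dependent nuclear export, and the cPPT/CTS. Downstream of the cargo are a WPRE to enhance transcript expression, a truncated 3' LTR and a bGH polyadenylation signal. A single loxP site sits between the cargo and the WPRE.

The payload is transcribed from the human ubiquitin C (hUbC) promoter as one open reading frame. It encodes an N-terminally FLAG-tagged (annotated as 3xFLAG) Streptococcus pyogenes Cas9 carrying the D10A and H840A mutations, which abolish nuclease activity while preserving guide RNA-directed DNA binding. The name indicates two VP64 transactivation domains. The automated annotation detects only the one C-terminal to Cas9; an unannotated gap between the FLAG tag and Cas9 could hold the second, but the feature table does not confirm this. A T2A self-cleaving peptide, named in the construct title but not annotated, links the activator to blasticidin S deaminase, so blasticidin selection enriches for transduced cells expressing the effector. No guide RNA cassette is annotated, so guides would be supplied separately. The construct is associated with CRISPR gene activation screens for regulators of human neuronal cell fate.
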