Features (pLannotate 1.2.2; 35 found; start..end, strand, type, name):
     31..83      -  misc_feature   bom (fragment): basis of mobility region from pBR322
    238..617     +  enhancer       CMV enhancer: human cytomegalovirus immediate early enhancer
    618..817     +  promoter       CMV promoter: human cytomegalovirus (CMV) immediate early promoter
    835..1015    +  LTR            5' LTR (truncated): truncated 5' long terminal repeat (LTR) from HIV-1
   1062..1187    +  misc_feature   HIV-1 Ψ: packaging signal of human immunodeficiency virus type 1
   1171..1534    +  CDS            HIV-1 gag (fragment): gag protein from human immunodeficiency virus 1; gag
   1680..1913    +  misc_feature   RRE: The Rev response element (RRE) of HIV-1 allows for Rev-dependent mRNA export from the nucleus to the cytoplasm.
   2290..2390    +  CDS            Rev (fragment): human immunodeficiency virus 1 (HIV-1) Rev protein; rev; enhances nuclear export of unspliced and incompletely spliced viral mRNAs
   2440..2557    +  misc_feature   cPPT/CTS: central polypurine tract and central termination sequence of HIV-1
   2622..3833    +  promoter       UbC promoter: human ubiquitin C promoter
   3844..3862    -  misc_feature   MCS (fragment): pUC18/19 multiple cloning site
   3871..3936    +  CDS            3xFLAG: three tandem FLAG® epitope tags, followed by an enterokinase cleavage site
   4135..8238    +  CDS            Cas9: Cas9 (Csn1) endonuclease from the Streptococcus pyogenes Type II CRISPR/Cas system generates RNA-guided double strand breaks in DNA
   8284..8433    +  CDS            VP64: tetrameric repeat of the minimal activation domain of herpes simplex virus VP16 (Beerli et al., 1998)
   8503..8898    +  CDS            BSD: blasticidin S deaminase; Aspergillus terreus BSD; confers resistance to blasticidin
   8924..8957    +  protein_bind   loxP: Cre-mediated recombination occurs in the 8-bp core sequence (GCATACAT). Cre recombinase
   8958..8982    +  misc_feature   MCS (fragment): pBluescript multiple cloning site
   8982..9570    +  misc_feature   WPRE: woodchuck hepatitis virus posttranscriptional regulatory element
   9507..10088   +  CDS            nef (fragment): NEF_HV1H2 - Experimental evidence at protein level: Swiss-Prot protein existence level 1. Extracellular Nef protein targets CD4(+) T-lymphocytes for apoptosis by interacting with CXCR4 surface receptors. From Human immunodeficiency virus type 1 group M subtype B (isolate HXB2) (HIV-1).
  10095..10275   +  LTR            5' LTR (truncated): truncated 5' long terminal repeat (LTR) from HIV-1
  10307..10531   +  polyA_signal   bGH poly(A) signal: bovine growth hormone polyadenylation signal
  10535..10556   +  promoter       SV40 promoter (fragment): SV40 enhancer and early promoter
  10577..11005   +  rep_origin     f1 ori (sequence partly withheld): f1 bacteriophage origin of replication; arrow indicates direction of (+) strand synthesis
  11019..11348   +  promoter       SV40 promoter: SV40 enhancer and early promoter
  11396..11443   +  promoter       EM7 promoter: synthetic bacterial promoter&nbsp
  11462..11836   +  CDS            BleoR: antibiotic-binding protein; Sh ble from Streptoalloteichus hindustanus; confers resistance to bleomycin, phleomycin, and Zeocin™
  11846..11971   +  CDS            ble (fragment): BLE_KLEPN - Experimental evidence at protein level: Swiss-Prot protein existence level 1. Binding protein with a strong affinity to the bleomycin family of antibiotics. Binds to CL990; an antimitotic-antibiotic compound. From Klebsiella pneumoniae.
  11966..12087   +  polyA_signal   SV40 poly(A) signal: SV40 polyadenylation signal
  12158..12180   -  protein_bind   lac operator (fragment): The lac repressor binds to the lac operator to inhibit transcription in E. coli. This inhibition can be relieved by adding lactose or isopropyl-β-D-thiogalactopyranoside (IPTG). lac repressor encoded by lacI
  12184..12214   -  promoter       lac promoter: promoter for the E. coli lac operon
  12229..12250   -  protein_bind   CAP binding site: CAP binding activates transcription in the presence of cAMP. E. coli catabolite activator protein
  12263..12355   -  CDS            lacI (fragment): lac repressor; lacI; The lac repressor binds to the lac operator to inhibit transcription in E. coli. This inhibition can be relieved by adding lactose or isopropyl-β-D-thiogalactopyranoside (IPTG).
  12538..13126   -  rep_origin     ori: high-copy-number ColE1/pMB1/pBR322/pUC origin of replication
  13297..14157   -  CDS            AmpR: β-lactamase; bla; confers resistance to ampicillin, carbenicillin, and related antibiotics
  14158..14262   -  promoter       AmpR promoter: bla
>Addgene plasmid #162333 | pLV_hUbC-dSpCas9-2xVP64-T2A-BSD | addgene full sequence | sequence record 324509 | Addgene NGS Result
GTCGACGGATCGGGAGATCTCCCGATCCCCTATGGTGCACTCTCAGTACAATCTGCTCTGATGCCGCATA
GTTAAGCCAGTATCTGCTCCCTGCTTGTGTGTTGGAGGTCGCTGAGTAGTGCGCGAGCAAAATTTAAGCT
ACAACAAGGCAAGGCTTGACCGACAATTGCATGAAGAATCTGCTTAGGGTTAGGCGTTTTGCGCTGCTTC
GCGATGTACGGGCCAGATATACGCGTTGACATTGATTATTGACTAGTTATTAATAGTAATCAATTACGGG
GTCATTAGTTCATAGCCCATATATGGAGTTCCGCGTTACATAACTTACGGTAAATGGCCCGCCTGGCTGA
CCGCCCAACGACCCCCGCCCATTGACGTCAATAATGACGTATGTTCCCATAGTAACGCCAATAGGGACTT
TCCATTGACGTCAATGGGTGGAGTATTTACGGTAAACTGCCCACTTGGCAGTACATCAAGTGTATCATAT
GCCAAGTACGCCCCCTATTGACGTCAATGACGGTAAATGGCCCGCCTGGCATTATGCCCAGTACATGACC
TTATGGGACTTTCCTACTTGGCAGTACATCTACGTATTAGTCATCGCTATTACCATGGTGATGCGGTTTT
GGCAGTACATCAATGGGCGTGGATAGCGGTTTGACTCACGGGGATTTCCAAGTCTCCACCCCATTGACGT
CAATGGGAGTTTGTTTTGGCACCAAAATCAACGGGACTTTCCAAAATGTCGTAACAACTCCGCCCCATTG
ACGCAAATGGGCGGTAGGCGTGTACGGTGGGAGGTCTATATAAGCAGCGCGTTTTGCCTGTACTGGGTCT
CTCTGGTTAGACCAGATCTGAGCCTGGGAGCTCTCTGGCTAACTAGGGAACCCACTGCTTAAGCCTCAAT
AAAGCTTGCCTTGAGTGCTTCAAGTAGTGTGTGCCCGTCTGTTGTGTGACTCTGGTAACTAGAGATCCCT
CAGACCCTTTTAGTCAGTGTGGAAAATCTCTAGCAGTGGCGCCCGAACAGGGACTTGAAAGCGAAAGGGA
AACCAGAGGAGCTCTCTCGACGCAGGACTCGGCTTGCTGAAGCGCGCACGGCAAGAGGCGAGGGGCGGCG
ACTGGTGAGTACGCCAAAAATTTTGACTAGCGGAGGCTAGAAGGAGAGAGATGGGTGCGAGAGCGTCAGT
ATTAAGCGGGGGAGAATTAGATCGCGATGGGAAAAAATTCGGTTAAGGCCAGGGGGAAAGAAAAAATATA
AATTAAAACATATAGTATGGGCAAGCAGGGAGCTAGAACGATTCGCAGTTAATCCTGGCCTGTTAGAAAC
ATCAGAAGGCTGTAGACAAATACTGGGACAGCTACAACCATCCCTTCAGACAGGATCAGAAGAACTTAGA
TCATTATATAATACAGTAGCAACCCTCTATTGTGTGCATCAAAGGATAGAGATAAAAGACACCAAGGAAG
CTTTAGACAAGATAGAGGAAGAGCAAAACAAAAGTAAGACCACCGCACAGCAAGCGGCCGCTGATCTTCA
GACCTGGAGGAGGAGATATGAGGGACAATTGGAGAAGTGAATTATATAAATATAAAGTAGTAAAAATTGA
ACCATTAGGAGTAGCACCCACCAAGGCAAAGAGAAGAGTGGTGCAGAGAGAAAAAAGAGCAGTGGGAATA
GGAGCTTTGTTCCTTGGGTTCTTGGGAGCAGCAGGAAGCACTATGGGCGCAGCGTCAATGACGCTGACGG
TACAGGCCAGACAATTATTGTCTGGTATAGTGCAGCAGCAGAACAATTTGCTGAGGGCTATTGAGGCGCA
ACAGCATCTGTTGCAACTCACAGTCTGGGGCATCAAGCAGCTCCAGGCAAGAATCCTGGCTGTGGAAAGA
TACCTAAAGGATCAACAGCTCCTGGGGATTTGGGGTTGCTCTGGAAAACTCATTTGCACCACTGCTGTGC
CTTGGAATGCTAGTTGGAGTAATAAATCTCTGGAACAGATTTGGAATCACACGACCTGGATGGAGTGGGA
CAGAGAAATTAACAATTACACAAGCTTAATACACTCCTTAATTGAAGAATCGCAAAACCAGCAAGAAAAG
AATGAACAAGAATTATTGGAATTAGATAAATGGGCAAGTTTGTGGAATTGGTTTAACATAACAAATTGGC
TGTGGTATATAAAATTATTCATAATGATAGTAGGAGGCTTGGTAGGTTTAAGAATAGTTTTTGCTGTACT
TTCTATAGTGAATAGAGTTAGGCAGGGATATTCACCATTATCGTTTCAGACCCACCTCCCAACCCCGAGG
GGACCCGACAGGCCCGAAGGAATAGAAGAAGAAGGTGGAGAGAGAGACAGAGACAGATCCATTCGATTAG
TGAACGGATCGGCACTGCGTGCGCCAATTCTGCAGACAAATGGCAGTATTCATCCACAATTTTAAAAGAA
AAGGGGGGATTGGGGGGTACAGTGCAGGGGAAAGAATAGTAGACATAATAGCAACAGACATACAAACTAA
AGAATTACAAAAACAAATTACAAAAATTCAAAATTTTCGGGTTTATTACAGGGACAGCAGAGATCCAGTT
TGGTTAATTAACCCGTGTCGGCTCCAGATCTGGCCTCCGCGCCGGGTTTTGGCGCCTCCCGCGGGCGCCC
CCCTCCTCACGGCGAGCGCTGCCACGTCAGACGAAGGGCGCAGCGAGCGTCCTGATCCTTCCGCCCGGAC
GCTCAGGACAGCGGCCCGCTGCTCATAAGACTCGGCCTTAGAACCCCAGTATCAGCAGAAGGACATTTTA
GGACGGGACTTGGGTGACTCTAGGGCACTGGTTTTCTTTCCAGAGAGCGGAACAGGCGAGGAAAAGTAGT
CCCTTCTCGGCGATTCTGCGGAGGGATCTCCGTGGGGCGGTGAACGCCGATGATTATATAAGGACGCGCC
GGGTGTGGCACAGCTAGTTCCGTCGCAGCCGGGATTTGGGTCGCGGTTCTTGTTTGTGGATCGCTGTGAT
CGTCACTTGGTGAGTAGCGGGCTGCTGGGCTGGCCGGGGCTTTCGTGGCCGCCGGGCCGCTCGGTGGGAC
GGAAGCGTGTGGAGAGACCGCCAAGGGCTGTAGTCTGGGTCCGCGAGCAAGGTTGCCCTGAACTGGGGGT
TGGGGGGAGCGCAGCAAAATGGCGGCTGTTCCCGAGTCTTGAATGGAAGACGCTTGTGAGGCGGGCTGTG
AGGTCGTTGAAACAAGGTGGGGGGCATGGTGGGCGGCAAGAACCCAAGGTCTTGAGGCCTTCGCTAATGC
GGGAAAGCTCTTATTCGGGTGAGATGGGCTGGGGCACCATCTGGGGACCCTGACGTGAAGTTTGTCACTG
ACTGGAGAACTCGGTTTGTCGTCTGTTGCGGGGGCGGCAGTTATGGCGGTGCCGTTGGGCAGTGCACCCG
TACCTTTGGGAGCGCGCGCCCTCGTCGTGTCGTGACGTCACCCGTTCTGTTGGCTTATAATGCAGGGTGG
GGCCACCTGCCGGTAGGTGTGCGGTAGGCTTTTCTCCGTCGCAGGACGCAGGGTTCGGGCCTAGGGTAGG
CTCTCCTGAATCGACAGGCGCCGGACCTCTGGTGAGGGGAGGGATAAGTGAGGCGTCAGTTTCTTTGGTC
GGTTTTATGTACCTATCTTCTTAAGTAGCTGAAGCTCCGGTTTTGAACTATGCGCTCGGGGTTGGCGAGT
GTGTTTTGTGAAGTTTTTTAGGCACCTTTTGAAATGTAATCATTTGGGTCAATATGTAATTTTCAGTGTT
AGACTAGTAAATTGTCCGCTAAATTCTGGCCGTTTTTGGCTTTTTTGTTAGACGAAGCTTGGGCTGCAGG
TCGACTCTAGAGCCACCATGGACTACAAAGACCATGACGGTGATTATAAAGATCATGACATCGATTACAA
GGATGACGATGACAAGCACGGTCCGCGGGCTGACGCATTGGACGATTTTGATCTGGATATGCTGGGAAGT
GACGCCCTCGATGATTTTGACCTTGACATGCTTGGTTCGGATGCCCTTGATGACTTTGACCTCGACATGC
TCGGCAGTGACGCCCTTGATGATTTCGACCTGGACATGGTTAACCCCAAGAAGAAGAGGAAGGTGGGCCG
CGGAATGGACAAGAAGTACTCCATTGGGCTCGCCATCGGCACAAACAGCGTCGGCTGGGCCGTCATTACG
GACGAGTACAAGGTGCCGAGCAAAAAATTCAAAGTTCTGGGCAATACCGATCGCCACAGCATAAAGAAGA
ACCTCATTGGCGCCCTCCTGTTCGACTCCGGGGAAACCGCCGAAGCCACGCGGCTCAAAAGAACAGCACG
GCGCAGATATACCCGCAGAAAGAATCGGATCTGCTACCTGCAGGAGATCTTTAGTAATGAGATGGCTAAG
GTGGATGACTCTTTCTTCCATAGGCTGGAGGAGTCCTTTTTGGTGGAGGAGGATAAAAAGCACGAGCGCC
ACCCAATCTTTGGCAATATCGTGGACGAGGTGGCGTACCATGAAAAGTACCCAACCATATATCATCTGAG
GAAGAAGCTTGTAGACAGTACTGATAAGGCTGACTTGCGGTTGATCTATCTCGCGCTGGCGCATATGATC
AAATTTCGGGGACACTTCCTCATCGAGGGGGACCTGAACCCAGACAACAGCGATGTCGACAAACTCTTTA
TCCAACTGGTTCAGACTTACAATCAGCTTTTCGAAGAGAACCCGATCAACGCATCCGGAGTTGACGCCAA
AGCAATCCTGAGCGCTAGGCTGTCCAAATCCCGGCGGCTCGAAAACCTCATCGCACAGCTCCCTGGGGAG
AAGAAGAACGGCCTGTTTGGTAATCTTATCGCCCTGTCACTCGGGCTGACCCCCAACTTTAAATCTAACT
TCGACCTGGCCGAAGATGCCAAGCTTCAACTGAGCAAAGACACCTACGATGATGATCTCGACAATCTGCT
GGCCCAGATCGGCGACCAGTACGCAGACCTTTTTTTGGCGGCAAAGAACCTGTCAGACGCCATTCTGCTG
AGTGATATTCTGCGAGTGAACACGGAGATCACCAAAGCTCCGCTGAGCGCTAGTATGATCAAGCGCTATG
ATGAGCACCACCAAGACTTGACTTTGCTGAAGGCCCTTGTCAGACAGCAACTGCCTGAGAAGTACAAGGA
AATTTTCTTCGATCAGTCTAAAAATGGCTACGCCGGATACATTGACGGCGGAGCAAGCCAGGAGGAATTT
TACAAATTTATTAAGCCCATCTTGGAAAAAATGGACGGCACCGAGGAGCTGCTGGTAAAGCTTAACAGAG
AAGATCTGTTGCGCAAACAGCGCACTTTCGACAATGGAAGCATCCCCCACCAGATTCACCTGGGCGAACT
GCACGCTATCCTCAGGCGGCAAGAGGATTTCTACCCCTTTTTGAAAGATAACAGGGAAAAGATTGAGAAA
ATCCTCACATTTCGGATACCCTACTATGTAGGCCCCCTCGCCCGGGGAAATTCCAGATTCGCGTGGATGA
CTCGCAAATCAGAAGAGACCATCACTCCCTGGAACTTCGAGGAAGTCGTGGATAAGGGGGCCTCTGCCCA
GTCCTTCATCGAAAGGATGACTAACTTTGATAAAAATCTGCCTAACGAAAAGGTGCTTCCTAAACACTCT
CTGCTGTACGAGTACTTCACAGTTTATAACGAGCTCACCAAGGTCAAATACGTCACAGAAGGGATGAGAA
AGCCAGCATTCCTGTCTGGAGAGCAGAAGAAAGCTATCGTGGACCTCCTCTTCAAGACGAACCGGAAAGT
TACCGTGAAACAGCTCAAAGAAGACTATTTCAAAAAGATTGAATGTTTCGACTCTGTTGAAATCAGCGGA
GTGGAGGATCGCTTCAACGCATCCCTGGGAACGTATCACGATCTCCTGAAAATCATTAAAGACAAGGACT
TCCTGGACAATGAGGAGAACGAGGACATTCTTGAGGACATTGTCCTCACCCTTACGTTGTTTGAAGATAG
GGAGATGATTGAAGAACGCTTGAAAACTTACGCTCATCTCTTCGACGACAAAGTCATGAAACAGCTCAAG
AGGCGCCGATATACAGGATGGGGGCGGCTGTCAAGAAAACTGATCAATGGGATCCGAGACAAGCAGAGTG
GAAAGACAATCCTGGATTTTCTTAAGTCCGATGGATTTGCCAACCGGAACTTCATGCAGTTGATCCATGA
TGACTCTCTCACCTTTAAGGAGGACATCCAGAAAGCACAAGTTTCTGGCCAGGGGGACAGTCTTCACGAG
CACATCGCTAATCTTGCAGGTAGCCCAGCTATCAAAAAGGGAATACTGCAGACCGTTAAGGTCGTGGATG
AACTCGTCAAAGTAATGGGAAGGCATAAGCCCGAGAATATCGTTATCGAGATGGCCCGAGAGAACCAAAC
TACCCAGAAGGGACAGAAGAACAGTAGGGAAAGGATGAAGAGGATTGAAGAGGGTATAAAAGAACTGGGG
TCCCAAATCCTTAAGGAACACCCAGTTGAAAACACCCAGCTTCAGAATGAGAAGCTCTACCTGTACTACC
TGCAGAACGGCAGGGACATGTACGTGGATCAGGAACTGGACATCAATCGGCTCTCCGACTACGACGTGGA
TGCCATCGTGCCCCAGTCTTTTCTCAAAGATGATTCTATTGATAATAAAGTGTTGACAAGATCCGATAAA
AATAGAGGGAAGAGTGATAACGTCCCCTCAGAAGAAGTTGTCAAGAAAATGAAAAATTATTGGCGGCAGC
TGCTGAACGCCAAACTGATCACACAACGGAAGTTCGATAATCTGACTAAGGCTGAACGAGGTGGCCTGTC
TGAGTTGGATAAAGCCGGCTTCATCAAAAGGCAGCTTGTTGAGACACGCCAGATCACCAAGCACGTGGCC
CAAATTCTCGATTCACGCATGAACACCAAGTACGATGAAAATGACAAACTGATTCGAGAGGTGAAAGTTA
TTACTCTGAAGTCTAAGCTGGTCTCAGATTTCAGAAAGGACTTTCAGTTTTATAAGGTGAGAGAGATCAA
CAATTACCACCATGCGCATGATGCCTACCTGAATGCAGTGGTAGGCACTGCACTTATCAAAAAATATCCC
AAGCTTGAATCTGAATTTGTTTACGGAGACTATAAAGTGTACGATGTTAGGAAAATGATCGCAAAGTCTG
AGCAGGAAATAGGCAAGGCCACCGCTAAGTACTTCTTTTACAGCAATATTATGAATTTTTTCAAGACCGA
GATTACACTGGCCAATGGAGAGATTCGGAAGCGACCACTTATCGAAACAAACGGAGAAACAGGAGAAATC
GTGTGGGACAAGGGTAGGGATTTCGCGACAGTCCGGAAGGTCCTGTCCATGCCGCAGGTGAACATCGTTA
AAAAGACCGAAGTACAGACCGGAGGCTTCTCCAAGGAAAGTATCCTCCCGAAAAGGAACAGCGACAAGCT
GATCGCACGCAAAAAAGATTGGGACCCCAAGAAATACGGCGGATTCGATTCTCCTACAGTCGCTTACAGT
GTACTGGTTGTGGCCAAAGTGGAGAAAGGGAAGTCTAAAAAACTCAAAAGCGTCAAGGAACTGCTGGGCA
TCACAATCATGGAGCGATCAAGCTTCGAAAAAAACCCCATCGACTTTCTCGAGGCGAAAGGATATAAAGA
GGTCAAAAAAGACCTCATCATTAAGCTTCCCAAGTACTCTCTCTTTGAGCTTGAAAACGGCCGGAAACGA
ATGCTCGCTAGTGCGGGCGAGCTGCAGAAAGGTAACGAGCTGGCACTGCCCTCTAAATACGTTAATTTCT
TGTATCTGGCCAGCCACTATGAAAAGCTCAAAGGGTCTCCCGAAGATAATGAGCAGAAGCAGCTGTTCGT
GGAACAACACAAACACTACCTTGATGAGATCATCGAGCAAATAAGCGAATTCTCCAAAAGAGTGATCCTC
GCCGACGCTAACCTCGATAAGGTGCTTTCTGCTTACAATAAGCACAGGGATAAGCCCATCAGGGAGCAGG
CAGAAAACATTATCCACTTGTTTACTCTGACCAACTTGGGCGCGCCTGCAGCCTTCAAGTACTTCGACAC
CACCATAGACAGAAAGCGGTACACCTCTACAAAGGAGGTCCTGGACGCCACACTGATTCATCAGTCAATT
ACGGGGCTCTATGAAACAAGAATCGACCTCTCTCAGCTCGGTGGAGACAGCAGGGCTGACCCCAAGAAGA
AGAGGAAGGTGGCTAGCCGCGCCGACGCGCTGGACGATTTCGATCTCGACATGCTGGGTTCTGATGCCCT
CGATGACTTTGACCTGGATATGTTGGGAAGCGACGCATTGGATGACTTTGATCTGGACATGCTCGGCTCC
GATGCTCTGGACGATTTCGATCTCGATATGTTAATCGCTAGCGAGGGCAGAGGAAGTCTTCTAACATGCG
GTGACGTGGAGGAGAATCCCGGCCCTGGTACCATGGCCAAGCCTTTGTCTCAAGAAGAATCCACCCTCAT
TGAAAGAGCAACGGCTACAATCAACAGCATCCCCATCTCTGAAGACTACAGCGTCGCCAGCGCAGCTCTC
TCTAGCGACGGCCGCATCTTCACTGGTGTCAATGTATATCATTTTACTGGGGGACCTTGTGCAGAACTCG
TGGTGCTGGGCACTGCTGCTGCTGCGGCAGCTGGCAACCTGACTTGTATCGTCGCGATCGGAAATGAGAA
CAGGGGCATCTTGAGCCCCTGCGGACGGTGCCGACAGGTGCTTCTCGATCTGCATCCTGGGATCAAAGCC
ATAGTGAAGGACAGTGATGGACAGCCGACGGCAGTTGGGATTCGTGAATTGCTGCCCTCTGGTTATGTGT
GGGAGGGCCTGCAGCTGCAGTAGTTGATAATAGATAACTTCGTATAGCATACATTATACGAAGTTATGAA
TTCGATATCAAGCTTATCGATAATCAACCTCTGGATTACAAAATTTGTGAAAGATTGACTGGTATTCTTA
ACTATGTTGCTCCTTTTACGCTATGTGGATACGCTGCTTTAATGCCTTTGTATCATGCTATTGCTTCCCG
TATGGCTTTCATTTTCTCCTCCTTGTATAAATCCTGGTTGCTGTCTCTTTATGAGGAGTTGTGGCCCGTT
GTCAGGCAACGTGGCGTGGTGTGCACTGTGTTTGCTGACGCAACCCCCACTGGTTGGGGCATTGCCACCA
CCTGTCAGCTCCTTTCCGGGACTTTCGCTTTCCCCCTCCCTATTGCCACGGCGGAACTCATCGCCGCCTG
CCTTGCCCGCTGCTGGACAGGGGCTCGGCTGTTGGGCACTGACAATTCCGTGGTGTTGTCGGGGAAATCA
TCGTCCTTTCCTTGGCTGCTCGCCTGTGTTGCCACCTGGATTCTGCGCGGGACGTCCTTCTGCTACGTCC
CTTCGGCCCTCAATCCAGCGGACCTTCCTTCCCGCGGCCTGCTGCCGGCTCTGCGGCCTCTTCCGCGTCT
TCGCCTTCGCCCTCAGACGAGTCGGATCTCCCTTTGGGCCGCCTCCCCGCATCGATACCGTCGACCTCGA
GACCTAGAAAAACATGGAGCAATCACAAGTAGCAATACAGCAGCTACCAATGCTGATTGTGCCTGGCTAG
AAGCACAAGAGGAGGAGGAGGTGGGTTTTCCAGTCACACCTCAGGTACCTTTAAGACCAATGACTTACAA
GGCAGCTGTAGATCTTAGCCACTTTTTAAAAGAAAAGGGGGGACTGGAAGGGCTAATTCACTCCCAACGA
AGACAAGATATCCTTGATCTGTGGATCTACCACACACAAGGCTACTTCCCTGATTGGCAGAACTACACAC
CAGGGCCAGGGATCAGATATCCACTGACCTTTGGATGGTGCTACAAGCTAGTACCAGTTGAGCAAGAGAA
GGTAGAAGAAGCCAATGAAGGAGAGAACACCCGCTTGTTACACCCTGTGAGCCTGCATGGGATGGATGAC
CCGGAGAGAGAAGTATTAGAGTGGAGGTTTGACAGCCGCCTAGCATTTCATCACATGGCCCGAGAGCTGC
ATCCGGACTGTACTGGGTCTCTCTGGTTAGACCAGATCTGAGCCTGGGAGCTCTCTGGCTAACTAGGGAA
CCCACTGCTTAAGCCTCAATAAAGCTTGCCTTGAGTGCTTCAAGTAGTGTGTGCCCGTCTGTTGTGTGAC
TCTGGTAACTAGAGATCCCTCAGACCCTTTTAGTCAGTGTGGAAAATCTCTAGCAGGGCCCGTTTAAACC
CGCTGATCAGCCTCGACTGTGCCTTCTAGTTGCCAGCCATCTGTTGTTTGCCCCTCCCCCGTGCCTTCCT
TGACCCTGGAAGGTGCCACTCCCACTGTCCTTTCCTAATAAAATGAGGAAATTGCATCGCATTGTCTGAG
TAGGTGTCATTCTATTCTGGGGGGTGGGGTGGGGCAGGACAGCAAGGGGGAGGATTGGGAAGACAATAGC
AGGCATGCTGGGGATGCGGTGGGCTCTATGGCTTCTGAGGCGGAAAGAACCAGCTGGGGCTCTAGGGGGT
ATCCCC
[124 nt withheld, positions 10577-10700]
C
[91 nt withheld, positions 10702-10792]
A
[49 nt withheld, positions 10794-10842]
CCTTTGACGTTGGAGTCCACGTTCTTT
[37 nt withheld, positions 10870-10906]
ACCCTATCTCGGTCTATTCTTTTGATTTATAAGGGATTTTGCCGATTTCGGCCTATTGGTTAAAAAATGA
GCTGATTTAACAAAAATTTAACGCGAATTAATTCTGTGGAATGTGTGTCAGTTAGGGTGTGGAAAGTCCC
CAGGCTCCCCAGCAGGCAGAAGTATGCAAAGCATGCATCTCAATTAGTCAGCAACCAGGTGTGGAAAGTC
CCCAGGCTCCCCAGCAGGCAGAAGTATGCAAAGCATGCATCTCAATTAGTCAGCAACCATAGTCCCGCCC
CTAACTCCGCCCATCCCGCCCCTAACTCCGCCCAGTTCCGCCCATTCTCCGCCCCATGGCTGACTAATTT
TTTTTATTTATGCAGAGGCCGAGGCCGCCTCTGCCTCTGAGCTATTCCAGAAGTAGTGAGGAGGCTTTTT
TGGAGGCCTAGGCTTTTGCAAAAAGCTCCCGGGAGCTTGTATATCCATTTTCGGATCTGATCAGCACGTG
TTGACAATTAATCATCGGCATAGTATATCGGCATAGTATAATACGACAAGGTGAGGAACTAAACCATGGC
CAAGTTGACCAGTGCCGTTCCGGTGCTCACCGCGCGCGACGTCGCCGGAGCGGTCGAGTTCTGGACCGAC
CGGCTCGGGTTCTCCCGGGACTTCGTGGAGGACGACTTCGCCGGTGTGGTCCGGGACGACGTGACCCTGT
TCATCAGCGCGGTCCAGGACCAGGTGGTGCCGGACAACACCCTGGCCTGGGTGTGGGTGCGCGGCCTGGA
CGAGCTGTACGCCGAGTGGTCGGAGGTCGTGTCCACGAACTTCCGGGACGCCTCCGGGCCGGCCATGACC
GAGATCGGCGAGCAGCCGTGGGGGCGGGAGTTCGCCCTGCGCGACCCGGCCGGCAACTGCGTGCACTTCG
TGGCCGAGGAGCAGGACTGACACGTGCTACGAGATTTCGATTCCACCGCCGCCTTCTATGAAAGGTTGGG
CTTCGGAATCGTTTTCCGGGACGCCGGCTGGATGATCCTCCAGCGCGGGGATCTCATGCTGGAGTTCTTC
GCCCACCCCAACTTGTTTATTGCAGCTTATAATGGTTACAAATAAAGCAATAGCATCACAAATTTCACAA
ATAAAGCATTTTTTTCACTGCATTCTAGTTGTGGTTTGTCCAAACTCATCAATGTATCTTATCATGTCTG
TATACCGTCGACCTCTAGCTAGAGCTTGGCGTAATCATGGTCATAGCTGTTTCCTGTGTGAAATTGTTAT
CCGCTCACAATTCCACACAACATACGAGCCGGAAGCATAAAGTGTAAAGCCTGGGGTGCCTAATGAGTGA
GCTAACTCACATTAATTGCGTTGCGCTCACTGCCCGCTTTCCAGTCGGGAAACCTGTCGTGCCAGCTGCA
TTAATGAATCGGCCAACGCGCGGGGAGAGGCGGTTTGCGTATTGGGCGCTCTTCCGCTTCCTCGCTCACT
GACTCGCTGCGCTCGGTCGTTCGGCTGCGGCGAGCGGTATCAGCTCACTCAAAGGCGGTAATACGGTTAT
CCACAGAATCAGGGGATAACGCAGGAAAGAACATGTGAGCAAAAGGCCAGCAAAAGGCCAGGAACCGTAA
AAAGGCCGCGTTGCTGGCGTTTTTCCATAGGCTCCGCCCCCCTGACGAGCATCACAAAAATCGACGCTCA
AGTCAGAGGTGGCGAAACCCGACAGGACTATAAAGATACCAGGCGTTTCCCCCTGGAAGCTCCCTCGTGC
GCTCTCCTGTTCCGACCCTGCCGCTTACCGGATACCTGTCCGCCTTTCTCCCTTCGGGAAGCGTGGCGCT
TTCTCATAGCTCACGCTGTAGGTATCTCAGTTCGGTGTAGGTCGTTCGCTCCAAGCTGGGCTGTGTGCAC
GAACCCCCCGTTCAGCCCGACCGCTGCGCCTTATCCGGTAACTATCGTCTTGAGTCCAACCCGGTAAGAC
ACGACTTATCGCCACTGGCAGCAGCCACTGGTAACAGGATTAGCAGAGCGAGGTATGTAGGCGGTGCTAC
AGAGTTCTTGAAGTGGTGGCCTAACTACGGCTACACTAGAAGAACAGTATTTGGTATCTGCGCTCTGCTG
AAGCCAGTTACCTTCGGAAAAAGAGTTGGTAGCTCTTGATCCGGCAAACAAACCACCGCTGGTAGCGGTG
GTTTTTTTGTTTGCAAGCAGCAGATTACGCGCAGAAAAAAAGGATCTCAAGAAGATCCTTTGATCTTTTC
TACGGGGTCTGACGCTCAGTGGAACGAAAACTCACGTTAAGGGATTTTGGTCATGAGATTATCAAAAAGG
ATCTTCACCTAGATCCTTTTAAATTAAAAATGAAGTTTTAAATCAATCTAAAGTATATATGAGTAAACTT
GGTCTGACAGTTACCAATGCTTAATCAGTGAGGCACCTATCTCAGCGATCTGTCTATTTCGTTCATCCAT
AGTTGCCTGACTCCCCGTCGTGTAGATAACTACGATACGGGAGGGCTTACCATCTGGCCCCAGTGCTGCA
ATGATACCGCGAGACCCACGCTCACCGGCTCCAGATTTATCAGCAATAAACCAGCCAGCCGGAAGGGCCG
AGCGCAGAAGTGGTCCTGCAACTTTATCCGCCTCCATCCAGTCTATTAATTGTTGCCGGGAAGCTAGAGT
AAGTAGTTCGCCAGTTAATAGTTTGCGCAACGTTGTTGCCATTGCTACAGGCATCGTGGTGTCACGCTCG
TCGTTTGGTATGGCTTCATTCAGCTCCGGTTCCCAACGATCAAGGCGAGTTACATGATCCCCCATGTTGT
GCAAAAAAGCGGTTAGCTCCTTCGGTCCTCCGATCGTTGTCAGAAGTAAGTTGGCCGCAGTGTTATCACT
CATGGTTATGGCAGCACTGCATAATTCTCTTACTGTCATGCCATCCGTAAGATGCTTTTCTGTGACTGGT
GAGTACTCAACCAAGTCATTCTGAGAATAGTGTATGCGGCGACCGAGTTGCTCTTGCCCGGCGTCAATAC
GGGATAATACCGCGCCACATAGCAGAACTTTAAAAGTGCTCATCATTGGAAAACGTTCTTCGGGGCGAAA
ACTCTCAAGGATCTTACCGCTGTTGAGATCCAGTTCGATGTAACCCACTCGTGCACCCAACTGATCTTCA
GCATCTTTTACTTTCACCAGCGTTTCTGGGTGAGCAAAAACAGGAAGGCAAAATGCCGCAAAAAAGGGAA
TAAGGGCGACACGGAAATGTTGAATACTCATACTCTTCCTTTTTCAATATTATTGAAGCATTTATCAGGG
TTATTGTCTCATGAGCGGATACATATTTGAATGTATTTAGAAAAATAAACAAATAGGGGTTCCGCGCACA
TTTCCCCGAAAAGTGCCACCTGAC
